>Addgene plasmid #176160 | pMC-XII2 | addgene full sequence | sequence record 346498 | Addgene NGS Result
TGGCTCATAACACCCCTTGTATTACTGTTTATGTAAGCAGACAGTTTTATTGTTCATGATGATATATTTT
TATCTTGTGCAATGTAACATCAGAGATTTTGAGACACAACGTGGCTTTGTTGAATAAATCGAACTTTTGC
TGAGTTGAAGGATCAGTCATGACCAAAATCCCTTAACGTGAGTTTTCGTTCCACTGAGCGTCAGACCCCG
TAGAAAAGATCAAAGGATCTTCTTGAGATCCTTTTTTTCTGCGCGTAATCTGCTGCTTGCAAACAAAAAA
ACCACCGCTACCAGCGGTGGTTTGTTTGCCGGATCAAGAGCTACCAACTCTTTTTCCGAAGGTAACTGGC
TTCAGCAGAGCGCAGATACCAAATACTGTTCTTCTAGTGTAGCCGTAGTTAGGCCACCACTTCAAGAACT
CTGTAGCACCGCCTACATACCTCGCTCTGCTAATCCTGTTACCAGTGGCTGCTGCCAGTGGCGATAAGTC
GTGTCTTACCGGGTTGGACTCAAGACGATAGTTACCGGATAAGGCGCAGCGGTCGGGCTGAACGGGGGGT
TCGTGCACACAGCCCAGCTTGGAGCGAACGACCTACACCGAACTGAGATACCTACAGCGTGAGCTATGAG
AAAGCGCCACGCTTCCCGAAGGGAGAAAGGCGGACAGGTATCCGGTAAGCGGCAGGGTCGGAACAGGAGA
GCGCACGAGGGAGCTTCCAGGGGGAAACGCCTGGTATCTTTATAGTCCTGTCGGGTTTCGCCACCTCTGA
CTTGAGCGTCGATTTTTGTGATGCTCGTCAGGGGGGCGGAGCCTATGGAAAAACGCCAGCAACGCGGCCT
TTTTACGGTTCCTGGCCTTTTGCTGGCCTTTTGCTCACATGTTCTTTCCTGCGTTATCCCCTGATTCTGT
GGATAACCGTGCGGCCGCCAATGCGCTGAGGGTTTAATCGGCATGCAAACATCTACACAATTAGCAAGGG
CAATCCATATTTTGTCTTTTCGCGCCCTGGAAAGGCCTAAGTAATGTCGTAAACGCATTCTATCTGTACT
TCAACTCTCCTCTGTGCATTGGTTTGTGCAAATCACATTTTACGATACTGCCAGATATATGCAAAAAGAG
AAAACCAAGGGACCAGAACAAAGCAAAATTACGATATTCTTCGAATTCCTTCGTGCTTGACTAAGACAAA
GGGATGGACGTAGCGATTTTTAGCGGGCCAAGAACTGGTTCCGAAAAAGCACAGGTACACCGAACCCTCA
GCTAAGGAGGGACAGCACCGATGCGGAAGGACAAACTTTCTTTTTGCCTATCACAGTATCTTATCGAGCT
AACTATTTTCGACACACATGAAAAAGCAGAAATATTAACGAAAAAGAAAAGAAAGACCATGTCATGTACG
GGCAATCAGAATCTGTAACAAGCGCCATTTTTTTTTCTGTATCGGGCCCTCCTTACTGCTCTCCTTCCGT
GTAACGCGTTATGATTAAGTCCTCAGCGAGCTCGCCCTGAATTCGCATCTAGACTGATGAGACGTGGTAG
AGCCACAAACAGCCGGTACAAGCAACGATCTCCAGGACCATCTGAATCATGCGCGGATGACACGAACTCA
CGACGGCGATCACAGACATTAACCCACAGTACAGACACTGCGACAACGTGGCAATTCGTCGCAATACAAC
GTGAGACCGAAAGTGAAACGTGATTTCATGCGTCATTTTGAACATTTTGTAAATCTTATTTAATAATGTG
TGCGGCAATTCACATTTAATTTATGAATGTTTTCTTAACATCGCGGCAACTCAAGAAACGGCAGGTTCGG
ATCTTAGCTACTAGAGAAAGAGGAGAAATACTAGATGCGTAAAGGCGAAGAGCTGTTCACTGGTGTCGTC
CCTATTCTGGTGGAACTGGATGGTGATGTCAACGGTCATAAGTTTTCCGTGCGTGGCGAGGGTGAAGGTG
ACGCAACTAATGGTAAACTGACGCTGAAGTTCATCTGTACTACTGGTAAACTGCCGGTTCCTTGGCCGAC
TCTGGTAACGACGCTGACTTATGGTGTTCAGTGCTTTGCTCGTTATCCGGACCATATGAAGCAGCATGAC
TTCTTCAAGTCCGCCATGCCGGAAGGCTATGTGCAGGAACGCACGATTTCCTTTAAGGATGACGGCACGT
ACAAAACGCGTGCGGAAGTGAAATTTGAAGGCGATACCCTGGTAAACCGCATTGAGCTGAAAGGCATTGA
CTTTAAAGAGGACGGCAATATCCTGGGCCATAAGCTGGAATACAATTTTAACAGCCACAATGTTTACATC
ACCGCCGATAAACAAAAAAATGGCATTAAAGCGAATTTTAAAATTCGCCACAACGTGGAGGATGGCAGCG
TGCAGCTGGCTGATCACTACCAGCAAAACACTCCAATCGGTGATGGTCCTGTTCTGCTGCCAGACAATCA
CTATCTGAGCACGCAAAGCGTTCTGTCTAAAGATCCGAACGAGAAACGCGATCATATGGTTCTGCTGGAG
TTCGTAACCGCAGCGGGCATCACGCATGGTATGGATGAACTGTACAAATGACCAGGCATCAAATAAAACG
AAAGGCTCAGTCGAAAGACTGGGCCTTTCGTTTTATCTGTTGTTTGTCGGTGAACGCTCTCTACTAGAGT
CACACTGGCTCACCTTCGGGTGGGCCTTTCTGCGTTTATAGGTCTCAGCTGGAAATCTGCTCGTCAGTGG
TGCTCACACTGACGAATCATGTACAGATCATACCGATGACTGCCTGGCGACTCACAACTAAGCAAGACAG
CCGGAACCAGCGCCGGCGAACACCACTGCATATATGGCATATCACAACAGTCCACGTCTCAAGCAGTTAC
AGAGATGTTACGAACCACTAGTGCACTGCAGTACAACTAGAGATCTATGTGAGGATCCTAACTCGAGATC
GAGAGTCCTGCAGGACTAGTGCTGAGGCATTAATCGACTCTCTCGAAATTTTTCTTAACGCGTCCTTGTA
CTGCGTCTAACGCTTTTGCCACTTGGATTTCTATTATAGGAAATAGTCTCACTTACTGGGCGACGAATTT
TCGCGTTTTGATGAAGCACAGGAAGAATTTCTTTTTTTTTTGGCTTCTTCTGGTTCCGTTTTTTACGCGC
ACAAATCTAAAAAAAGAAATAATTATAACCTAGTCTCGAAAATTTTCATCGATCCATTCGTTCCTTTTTT
TCGATTTTTTCAGATCAAAATTCTTGTTTCTTTCTTTGTCTTAGTTTATATTAAAAGATATTTTGATTTT
ACTCCTGAACTATTTATTCTTTCTAAGAAGGCCAGAACACTACAGCTGTTTTAACCGACTACGAAGTTCT
CCATTCTCGAACACTAGCCTTCATTTACCAAACAGGAACTAGCGTATATCATTAGTCCTTATTCGAAAAG
AGATTGGTAGATATTTATTGTAGTTTGTGAGAAGGAGAAAATACTGTCATTGGACTGATAGTTAGAGGAC
ATTAACCTCTCTTACGTTCGCTCATTAAGACCTCAGCGCCGAGCGGCCGCGTGTTACAACCAATTAACCA
ATTCTGATTAGAAAAACTCATCGAGCATCAAATGAAACTGCAATTTATTCATATCAGGATTATCAATACC
ATATTTTTGAAAAAGCCGTTTCTGTAATGAAGGAGAAAACTCACCGAGGCAGTTCCATAGGATGGCAAGA
TCCTGGTATCGGTCTGCGATTCCGACTCGTCCAACATCAATACAACCTATTAATTTCCCCTCGTCAAAAA
TAAGGTTATCAAGTGAGAAATCACCATGAGTGACGACTGAATCCGGTGAGAATGGCAAAAGCTTATGCAT
TTCTTTCCAGACTTGTTCAACAGGCCAGCCATTACGCTCGTCATCAAAATCACTCGCATCAACCAAACCG
TTATTCATTCGTGATTGCGCCTGAGCGAGGCGAAATACGCGATCGCTGTTAAAAGGACAATTACAAACAG
GAATCGAATGCAACCGGCGCAGGAACACTGCCAGCGCATCAACAATATTTTCACCTGAATCAGGATATTC
TTCTAATACCTGGAATGCTGTTTTCCCGGGGATCGCAGTGGTGAGTAACCATGCATCATCAGGAGTACGG
ATAAAATGCTTGATGGTCGGAAGAGGCATAAATTCCGTCAGCCAGTTTAGTCTGACCATCTCATCTGTAA
CATCATTGGCAACGCTACCTTTGCCATGTTTCAGAAACAACTCTGGCGCATCGGGCTTCCCATACAATCG
ATAGATTGTCGCACCTGATTGCCCGACATTATCGCGAGCCCATTTATACCCATATAAATCAGCATCCATG
TTGGAATTTAATCGCGGCCTGGAGCAAGACGTTTCCCGTTGAATA
Features (pLannotate 1.2.2; 5 found; start..end, strand, type, name):
    233..821     +  rep_origin     ori: high-copy-number ColE1/pMB1/pBR322/pUC origin of replication
   1855..2568    +  CDS            superfolder GFP: GFP variant that folds robustly even when fused to poorly folded proteins (Pédelacq et al., 2006)
   2580..2651    +  terminator     rrnB T1 terminator: transcription terminator T1 from the E. coli rrnB gene
   2667..2694    +  terminator     T7Te terminator: phage T7 early transcription terminator
   3578..8       -  CDS            KanR (across the origin): aminoglycoside phosphotransferase; aph(3')-Ia; confers resistance to kanamycin in bacteria or G418 (Geneticin®) in eukaryotes
