[The description below was written by a language model from this plasmid's Addgene catalogue record and pLannotate feature annotations shown in this document.]
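Description:
pMC-XII2 is an empty, preassembled level-2 (multigene) backbone for the Yeast Modular Cloning (MoClo) system, built for integrating assembled expression cassettes into the XII-2 site of the yeast genome. It was put together from Yeast Toolkit part plasmids plus three additional parts: a spacer and the downstream and upstream XII-2 homology arms, whose homologous regions were amplified from the EasyClone-MarkerFree toolkit. The plasmid is 4,385 nt. In E. coli it replicates from a high-copy ColE1/pUC-type origin and is selected with kanamycin through the aph(3')-Ia KanR gene. The feature table shows no yeast replication origin or yeast selection marker. That fits an integrative, marker-free design, although the record does not explicitly describe how integrants are selected.

The cloning site is occupied by a GFP dropout cassette: a superfolder GFP coding sequence followed by the bacterial rrnB T1 and T7Te terminators. The promoter driving it was not annotated. In MoClo assemblies such a cassette serves as a visual screen. Golden Gate assembly of transcription units replaces the GFP, so correctly assembled clones give non-fluorescent E. coli colonies, while unmodified backbone remains green. The XII-2 homology arms were not detected by the automated annotation. They presumably lie in the unannotated stretches flanking the dropout, where they would direct homologous recombination of the assembled insert into the chromosome. The record lists no gene or insert, so all yeast promoters, coding sequences and terminators are supplied by the user. The associated toolkit extends yeast MoClo to CRISPR-based applications, genomic integrations and combinatorial libraries, which suggests that integration at XII-2 is intended to be CRISPR-assisted.
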