Addgene plasmid #176160: pMC-XII2
Purpose: (Empty Backbone) preassembled yeast MoClo level-2 backbone with GFP dropout for genomic integration in site XII-2
Depositing lab: Florian David. Depositing organization: Chalmers University of Technology. Publication: Expansion of the Yeast Modular Cloning Toolkit for CRISPR-Based Applications, Genomic Integrations and Combinatorial Libraries. Otto M, Skrekas C, Gossing M, Gustafsson J, Siewers V, David F. ACS Synth Biol. 2021 Dec 17;10(12):3461-3474. doi: 10.1021/acssynbio.1c00408. Epub 2021 Dec 3. PubMed 34860007.
Backbone
  Vector backbone: MoClo assembly
  Vector type: Yeast Expression
Growth in bacteria
  Bacterial resistance: Kanamycin, 50 μg/mL
  Growth temperature: 37°C
  Growth strain: DH5alpha
  Copy number: High Copy
Gene/Insert
  Gene/Insert name: None
Terms and licenses: Academic/Nonprofit Terms; Industry Terms: Not Available to Industry
Depositor comments: Constructed using the Yeast Modular Cloning Toolkit (Lee et al. ACS Synth Biol. 2015) from the part plasmids pYTK008, pYTK047, pYTK073, pYTK090, pMC6-spacer, pMC7-XII2dw, pMC8b-XII2up. Homologous region amplified from EasyClone-MarkerFree toolkit (Jessop-Fabre et al. Biotechnol J. 2016).
How to cite: pMC-XII2 was a gift from Florian David (Addgene plasmid # 176160 ; http://n2t.net/addgene:176160 ; RRID:Addgene_176160)
